>Addgene plasmid #220806 | pT7-NSP5ESA11 | addgene full sequence | sequence record 444028 | Addgene NGS Result
AATTGATTGAAGATTTGTAAGTCTGACCTGGGAACACACTAGGGAGCTCCCCACTCCCGTTTTGTGACCG
GGTCGGCATGGCATCTCCACCTCCTCGCGGTCCGACCTGGGCATCCGAAGGAGGACGTCGTCCACTCGGA
TGGCTAAGGGAGAGCTCAAAAAAAAGGATCCGGCTGCTAACAAAGCCCGAAAGGAAGCTGAGTTGGCTGC
TGCCACCGCTGAGCAATAACTAGCATAACCCCTTGGGGCCTCTAAACGGGTCTTGAGGGGTTTTTTGCTG
AAAGGAGGAACTATATCCGGATCGAGATCCTCTAGAGTCGACCTGCAGGCATGCAAGCTTGTATTCTATA
GTGTCACCTAAATCGTATGTGTATGATACATAAGGTTATGTATTAATTGTAGCCGCGTTCTAACGACAAT
ATGTACAAGCCTAATTGTGTAGCATCTGGCTTACTGAAGCAGACCCTATCATCTCTCTCGTAAACTGCCG
TCAGAGTCGGTTTGGTTGGACGAACCTTCTGAGTTTCTGGTAACGCCGTCCCGCACCCGGAAATGGTCAG
CGAACCAATCAGCAGGGTCATCGCTAGCCAGATCCTCTACGCCGGACGCATCGTGGCCGGCATCACCGGC
GCCACAGGTGCGGTTGCTGGCGCCTATATCGCCGACATCACCGATGGGGAAGATCGGGCTCGCCACTTCG
GGCTCATGAGCGCTTGTTTCGGCGTGGGTATGGTGGCAGGCCCCGTGGCCGGGGGACTGTTGGGCGCCAT
CTCCTTGCACCATTCCTTGCGGCGGCGGTGCTCAACGGCCTCAACCTACTACTGGGCTGCTTCTTAATGC
AGGAGTCGCATAAGGGAGAGCGTCGAATGGTGCACTCTCAGTACAATCTGCTCTGATGCCGCATAGTTAA
GCCAGCCCCGACACCCGCCAACACCCGCTGACGCGCCCTGACGGGCTTGTCTGCTCCCGGCATCCGCTTA
CAGACAAGCTGTGACCGTCTCCGGGAGCTGCATGTGTCAGAGGTTTTCACCGTCATCACCGAAACGCGCG
AGACGAAAGGGCCTCGTGATACGCCTATTTTTATAGGTTAATGTCATGATAATAATGGTTTCTTAGACGT
CAGGTGGCACTTTTCGGGGAAATGTGCGCGGAACCCCTATTTGTTTATTTTTCTAAATACATTCAAATAT
GTATCCGCTCATGAGACAATAACCCTGATAAATGCTTCAATAATATTGAAAAAGGAAGAGTATGAGTATT
CAACATTTCCGTGTCGCCCTTATTCCCTTTTTTGCGGCATTTTGCCTTCCTGTTTTTGCTCACCCAGAAA
CGCTGGTGAAAGTAAAAGATGCTGAAGATCAGTTGGGTGCACGAGTGGGTTACATCGAACTGGATCTCAA
CAGCGGTAAGATCCTTGAGAGTTTTCGCCCCGAAGAACGTTTTCCAATGATGAGCACTTTTAAAGTTCTG
CTATGTGGCGCGGTATTATCCCGTATTGACGCCGGGCAAGAGCAACTCGGTCGCCGCATACACTATTCTC
AGAATGACTTGGTTGAGTACTCACCAGTCACAGAAAAGCATCTTACGGATGGCATGACAGTAAGAGAATT
ATGCAGTGCTGCCATAACCATGAGTGATAACACTGCGGCCAACTTACTTCTGACAACGATCGGAGGACCG
AAGGAGCTAACCGCTTTTTTGCACAACATGGGGGATCATGTAACTCGCCTTGATCGTTGGGAACCGGAGC
TGAATGAAGCCATACCAAACGACGAGCGTGACACCACGATGCCTGTAGCAATGGCAACAACGTTGCGCAA
ACTATTAACTGGCGAACTACTTACTCTAGCTTCCCGGCAACAATTAATAGACTGGATGGAGGCGGATAAA
GTTGCAGGACCACTTCTGCGCTCGGCCCTTCCGGCTGGCTGGTTTATTGCTGATAAATCTGGAGCCGGTG
AGCGTGGGTCTCGCGGTATCATTGCAGCACTGGGGCCAGATGGTAAGCCCTCCCGTATCGTAGTTATCTA
CACGACGGGGAGTCAGGCAACTATGGATGAACGAAATAGACAGATCGCTGAGATAGGTGCCTCACTGATT
AAGCATTGGTAACTGTCAGACCAAGTTTACTCATATATACTTTAGATTGATTTAAAACTTCATTTTTAAT
TTAAAAGGATCTAGGTGAAGATCCTTTTTGATAATCTCATGACCAAAATCCCTTAACGTGAGTTTTCGTT
CCACTGAGCGTCAGACCCCGTAGAAAAGATCAAAGGATCTTCTTGAGATCCTTTTTTTCTGCGCGTAATC
TGCTGCTTGCAAACAAAAAAACCACCGCTACCAGCGGTGGTTTGTTTGCCGGATCAAGAGCTACCAACTC
TTTTTCCGAAGGTAACTGGCTTCAGCAGAGCGCAGATACCAAATACTGTTCTTCTAGTGTAGCCGTAGTT
AGGCCACCACTTCAAGAACTCTGTAGCACCGCCTACATACCTCGCTCTGCTAATCCTGTTACCAGTGGCT
GCTGCCAGTGGCGATAAGTCGTGTCTTACCGGGTTGGACTCAAGACGATAGTTACCGGATAAGGCGCAGC
GGTCGGGCTGAACGGGGGGTTCGTGCACACAGCCCAGCTTGGAGCGAACGACCTACACCGAACTGAGATA
CCTACAGCGTGAGCTATGAGAAAGCGCCACGCTTCCCGAAGGGAGAAAGGCGGACAGGTATCCGGTAAGC
GGCAGGGTCGGAACAGGAGAGCGCACGAGGGAGCTTCCAGGGGGAAACGCCTGGTATCTTTATAGTCCTG
TCGGGTTTCGCCACCTCTGACTTGAGCGTCGATTTTTGTGATGCTCGTCAGGGGGGCGGAGCCTATGGAA
AAACGCCAGCAACGCGGCCTTTTTACGGTTCCTGGCCTTTTGCTGGCCTTTTGCTCACATGTTCTTTCCT
GCGTTATCCCCTGATTCTGTGGATAACCGTATTACCGCCTTTGAGTGAGCTGATACCGCTCGCCGCAGCC
GAACGACCGAGCGCAGCGAGTCAGTGAGCGAGGAAGCGGAAGAGCGCCCAATACGCAAACCGCCTCTCCC
CGCGCATTGGCCGATTCATTAATGCAGGGGGATATCGATCCCGGTTAATACGACTCACTATAGGCTTTTA
AAGCGCTACAGTGATGTCTCTCAGTATTGACGTGACGAGTCTTAACTGCATTCCAAAACCTATATATAAA
GATGAATCATCTTCAACAACGTCAACAAGTTCTGGAAAAACAATTTGAGGAAATCTACATTACATTACAC
AAAATGCTAAACAATTCAATAAATACATGTTGATTTAAACCTCATCGACCAACGAGCCATAAAAAACTGA
ATATTTACAACCAATCACATATTTTTCGATTATATCTAATGCTTTTAAAACAAATGCAAAGAAAAAACCA
TCTAATAAACCATCAAAACAAAACGGACCCCCACCATATATATTTTGCGGTCAAGTAAACTTCTACTTAA
ATAAAGGCTTAAAAGTAAAAGCTAATTTGGACTCATCAATATCAATATCTACGGATACTAAAAAGGAGAA
ATCAAAACAAAACCATAAAAGTAGGAAGCACTACCCAAGAATTGAAGCAGAGTCTGATTCAGATGATTAT
GTACTGGATGATTCAGATAGTGATGATGGTAAATGTAAGAACTGTAAATATAAGAAGAAATACTTCGCAT
TAAGAATGAGAATGAAACAAGTCGCAATGC
Features (pLannotate 1.2.2; 14 found; start..end, strand, type, name):
     67..158     +  ncRNA          HDV ribozyme: Accession: RF00094 - Hepatitis delta virus ribozyme
    173..222     +  CDS            SET1 (fragment): solubility-enhancement tag derived from T7 phage gene 10B
    230..277     +  terminator     T7 terminator: transcription terminator for bacteriophage T7 RNA polymerase
    306..340     +  misc_feature   MCS (fragment): pUC18/19 multiple cloning site
    345..363     -  promoter       SP6 promoter: promoter for bacteriophage SP6 RNA polymerase
    591..866     +  CDS            TcR (fragment): tetracycline efflux protein; tet; confers resistance to tetracycline
    867..915     -  misc_feature   bom (fragment): basis of mobility region from pBR322
   1017..1052    -  CDS            rop (fragment): Rop protein, which maintains plasmids at low copy number; rop
   1147..1251    +  promoter       AmpR promoter: bla
   1252..2112    +  CDS            AmpR: β-lactamase; bla; confers resistance to ampicillin, carbenicillin, and related antibiotics
   2283..2871    +  rep_origin     ori: high-copy-number ColE1/pMB1/pBR322/pUC origin of replication
   3054..3107    +  CDS            lacI (fragment): lac repressor; lacI; The lac repressor binds to the lac operator to inhibit transcription in E. coli. This inhibition can be relieved by adding lactose or isopropyl-β-D-thiogalactopyranoside (IPTG).
   3126..3144    +  promoter       T7 promoter: promoter for bacteriophage T7 RNA polymerase
   3164..17      +  CDS            NSP5_ROTSH (across the origin): Experimental evidence at protein level: Swiss-Prot protein existence level 1. Plays an essential role in the viral genome replication. Participates, together with NSP2, in the formation of viral factories (viroplasms) which are large inclusions in the host cytoplasm where replication intermediates are assembled and viral RNA replication takes place. Orchestrates the recruitment of viroplasmic proteins such as capsid proteins to these factories. From Rotavirus A (isolate RVA/Monkey/South Africa/SA11-H96/1958/G3P5B[2]) (RV-A) (Simian Agent 11 (isolate SI/South Africa/H96/58)).
