[The description below was written by a language model from this plasmid's Addgene catalogue record and pLannotate feature annotations shown in this document.]
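Description:
pT7-NSP5ESA11 is a small (about 3.7 kb) bacterial plasmid built on the pT7 backbone that carries a cDNA copy of gene segment 11 of simian rotavirus strain SA11, the segment that encodes the non-structural protein NSP5. It is propagated in E. coli from a high-copy ColE1/pUC-type origin and selected with ampicillin through a complete bla (AmpR) cassette with its own promoter. The annotation also picks up short remnants of older cloning vectors (fragments of TcR, rop, bom, lacI, a pUC multiple cloning site and an SP6 promoter). These appear to be backbone leftovers rather than functional parts.

The payload is arranged as a transcription cassette for bacteriophage T7 RNA polymerase. A T7 promoter sits just upstream of the viral segment, whose NSP5 open reading frame spans the numbering origin of the circular sequence. The segment is followed by a hepatitis delta virus ribozyme and then a T7 terminator. In this layout, T7 polymerase initiates close to the viral 5′ end, and self-cleavage by the ribozyme trims the transcript to give a defined 3′ end, yielding an RNA that resembles the native viral plus-strand transcript. This design is typical of plasmid-based rotavirus reverse genetics and of in vitro transcription templates.

According to the record, this version is a recoded segment 11, designated mutant E, intended for studies of rotavirus genome packaging. The record does not state which positions were recoded or how the mutant differs from wild type, although the annotated reading frame is still recognised as SA11 NSP5.
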