Addgene plasmid #220806: pT7-NSP5ESA11
Purpose: Recoded gene segment 11 mutant E strain SA11 used for genome packaging studies
Depositing lab: Alex Borodavka. Depositing organization: University of Cambridge.
Backbone
  Vector backbone: pT7
  Vector type: Other
Growth in bacteria
  Bacterial resistance: Ampicillin, 100 μg/mL
  Growth temperature: 37°C
  Growth strain: DH5alpha
  Copy number: High Copy
Gene/Insert
  Gene/Insert name: Rotavirus SA11 NSP5 E
  Species: Rotavirus SA11
  Cloning method: Restriction Enzyme; 5′ cloning site Unknown (unknown if destroyed)
Terms and licenses: Academic/Nonprofit Terms; Industry Terms: Not Available to Industry
How to cite: pT7-NSP5ESA11 was a gift from Alex Borodavka (Addgene plasmid # 220806 ; http://n2t.net/addgene:220806 ; RRID:Addgene_220806)
